>Addgene plasmid #79733 | SLK_HUMAN_D0 | depositor partial sequence | sequence record 149055 | Sequence of gene (SLK_HUMAN) inserted into backbone.
AAGCAGTACGAACACGTGACGAGGGACCTGAACCCCGAAGACTTTTGGGAGATTATAGGAGAACTGGGCG
ACGGAGCCTTTGGGAAAGTGTACAAGGCCCAGAATAAAGAGACCAGTGTTTTAGCTGCTGCAAAAGTGAT
TGACACTAAATCTGAAGAAGAACTTGAAGATTACATGGTAGAGATTGACATATTAGCATCTTGTGATCAC
CCAAATATAGTCAAGCTTCTAGATGCCTTCTATTATGAGAACAATCTTTGGATCCTCATTGAATTTTGTG
CAGGTGGAGCAGTAGATGCTGTGATGCTTGAACTTGAGAGACCATTAACTGAGTCCCAAATACAAGTAGT
TTGCAAGCAGACTTTAGATGCATTGAACTACTTACATGATAATAAGATCATCCACAGAGATCTGAAGGCT
GGCAACATTCTCTTTACCTTAGATGGAGATATCAAATTGGCGGATTTTGGAGTATCAGCTAAAAACACGA
GGACAATTCAAAGAAGAGATTCCTTTATTGGTACACCATATTGGATGGCTCCTGAAGTAGTCATGTGTGA
AACATCTAAGGACAGACCCTATGACTACAAAGCTGATGTTTGGTCCCTGGGTATCACTTTAATAGAAATG
GCTGAGATAGAACCACCTCATCATGAATTAAATCCAATGCGAGTGCTGCTAAAAATAGCAAAATCTGAGC
CACCTACATTAGCACAGCCATCCAGATGGTCTTCAAATTTTAAGGACTTTCTAAAGAAATGCTTAGAAAA
GAATGTGGATGCCAGGTGGACTACATCTCAGCTGCTGCAGCATCCCTTTGTTACTGTTGATTCCAACAAA
CCCATCCGAGAATTGATTGCAGAGGCGAAGGCTGAAGTAACAGAAGAAGTTGAAGATGGCAAAGAG
