>Addgene plasmid #79733 | SLK_HUMAN_D0 | addgene partial sequence | sequence record 156457 | T7 5'-TAATACGACTCACTATAGGG-3'
ATTAAGCGGCCGCCCTGCAGGACTCGAGTTCTAGAAATAATTTTGTTTAACTTTAAGAAGGAGATATACA
TATGAAATCTTCTCACCATCACCATCACCATCACCATCACCATGAAAACCTGTACTTCCAATCCAATGCA
AAGCAGTACGAACACGTGACGAGGGACCTGAACCCCGAAGACTTTTGGGAGATTATAGGAGAACTGGGCG
ACGGAGCCTTTGGGAAAGTGTACAAGGCCCAGAATAAAGAGACCAGTGTTTTAGCTGCTGCAAAAGTGAT
TGACACTAAATCTGAAGAAGAACTTGAAGATTACATGGTAGAGATTGACATATTAGCATCTTGTGATCAC
CCAAATATAGTCAAGCTTCTAGATGCCTTCTATTATGAGAACAATCTTTGGATCCTCATTGAATTTTGTG
CAGGTGGAGCAGTAGATGCTGTGATGCTTGAACTTGAGAGACCATTAACTGAGTCCCAAATACAAGTAGT
TTGCAAGCAGACTTTAGATGCATTGAACTACTTACATGATAATAAGATCATCCACAGAGATCTGAAGGCT
GGCAACATTCTCTTTACCTTAGATGGAGATATCAAATTGGCGGATTTTGGAGTATCAGCTAAAAACACGA
GGACAATTCAAAGAAGAGATTCCTTTATTGGTACACCATATTGGATGGCTCCTGAAGTAGTCATGTGTGA
AACATCTAAGGACAGACCCTATGACTACAAAGCTGATGTTTGGTCCCTGGGTATCACTTTAATAGAAATG
GCTGAGATAGAACCACCTCATCATGAATTAAATCCAATGCGAGTGCTGCTAAAAATAGCAAAATCTGAGC
CACCTACATTAGCACAGCCATCCAGATG
