>Addgene plasmid #79733 | SLK_HUMAN_D0 | addgene partial sequence | sequence record 156458 | T7term 5'-GCTAGTTATTGCTCAGCGG-3'
TTAGCAGCCGGATCAGCGCGCACGCGTGGTACCGGCCGGCCACCAGGTGGCGCGCCGCGATCGCGGATCC
GTTATCCACTTCCAATGTTATTACTCTTTGCCATCTTCAACTTCTTCTGTTACTTCAGCCTTCGCCTCTG
CAATCAATTCTCGGATGGGTTTGTTGGAATCAACAGTAACAAAGGGATGCTGCAGCAGCTGAGATGTAGT
CCACCTGGCATCCACATTCTTTTCTAAGCATTTCTTTAGAAAGTCCTTAAAATTTGAAGACCATCTGGAT
GGCTGTGCTAATGTAGGTGGCTCAGATTTTGCTATTTTTAGCAGCACTCGCATTGGATTTAATTCATGAT
GAGGTGGTTCTATCTCAGCCATTTCTATTAAAGTGATACCCAGGGACCAAACATCAGCTTTGTAGTCATA
GGGTCTGTCCTTAGATGTTTCACACATGACTACTTCAGGAGCCATCCAATATGGTGTACCAATAAAGGAA
TCTCTTCTTTGAATTGTCCTCGTGTTTTTAGCTGATACTCCAAAATCCGCCAATTTGATATCTCCATCTA
AGGTAAAGAGAATGTTGCCAGCCTTCAGATCTCTGTGGATGATCTTATTATCATGTAAGTAGTTCAATGC
ATCTAAAGTCTGCTTGCAAACTACTTGTATTTGGGACTCAGTTAATGGTCTCTCAAGTTCAAGCATCACA
GCATCTACTGCTCCACCTGCACAAAATTCAATGAGGATCCAAAGATTGTTCTCATAATAGAAGGCATCTA
GAAGCTTGACTATATTTGGGTGATCACAAGATGCTAATATGTCAATCTCTACCATGTAATCTTCAAGTTC
TTCTTCAGATT
