[The description below was written by a language model from this plasmid's Addgene catalogue record.]
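Description:
SLK_HUMAN_D0 is a bacterial expression plasmid that encodes the kinase domain of human SLK (also known as STK2 or LOSK), built in the pET His10 TEV LIC cloning vector (2B-T-10). It is propagated in E. coli under ampicillin selection and is recorded as low copy. The record does not give the residue boundaries of the kinase domain or the plasmid size, and no feature table is provided, so elements such as the origin of replication are not documented here.

The insert was introduced by ligation-independent cloning downstream of a T7 promoter, so expression depends on a host strain that supplies T7 RNA polymerase. The backbone contributes an N-terminal decahistidine tag followed by a TEV protease recognition site. This allows the fusion protein to be captured by immobilised metal affinity chromatography and the tag to be cleaved off afterwards.

The plasmid belongs to an open library of human kinase domain constructs designed for automated bacterial expression. It is intended to be co-expressed with the Lambda phosphatase plasmid that accompanies the set, with the stated aim of enhancing bacterial kinase expression. Co-expressed phosphatase is generally understood to keep the kinase dephosphorylated, which limits the toxicity and heterogeneity that kinase activity can cause in the host. A YopH phosphatase vector is also part of the collection. Typical uses would be producing recombinant SLK kinase domain for biochemical, biophysical or structural work. Distribution is limited to academic and nonprofit users.
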