Addgene plasmid #79733: SLK_HUMAN_D0
Purpose: This plasmid encodes the kinase domain of SLK. Intended for co-expression with Lambda Phosphatase that accompanies this set to enhance bacterial kinase expression.
Depositing lab: John Chodera & Nicholas Levinson & Markus Seeliger. Depositing organization: Memorial Sloan-Kettering Cancer Center. Publication: An open library of human kinase domain constructs for automated bacterial expression. Albanese SK, Parton DL, Isik M, Rodriguez-Laureano L, Hanson SM, Behr JM, Gradia S, Jeans C, Levinson NM, Seeliger MA, Chodera JD. Biochemistry. 2018 Jul 13. doi: 10.1021/acs.biochem.7b01081. PubMed 30004690.
Backbone
  Vector backbone: pET His10 TEV LIC cloning vector (2B-T-10)
  Backbone manufacturer: Scott Gradia (Addgene plasmid # 78173)
  Vector type: Bacterial Expression
Growth in bacteria
  Bacterial resistance: Ampicillin, 100 μg/mL
  Growth temperature: 37°C
  Growth strain: DH5alpha
  Copy number: Low Copy
Gene/Insert
  Gene/Insert name: SLK
  Species: H. sapiens (human)
  Entrez Gene: SLK (a.k.a. LOSK, STK2, bA16H23.1, se20-9)
  Promoter: T7
  Tag / fusion protein: His10-TEV (N terminal on backbone)
  Cloning method: Ligation Independent Cloning
  Sequencing primers: 5′ T7; 3′ T7 reverse
Terms and licenses: Academic/Nonprofit Terms; Industry Terms: Not Available to Industry
Depositor comments: This plasmid was generated as part of an open library of human kinase domain constructs for automated bacterial expression. The work can be found here doi: http://dx.doi.org/10.1101/038711 The lambda phosphatase expression vector can be found at https://www.addgene.org/79748/ The YopH Phosphatase expression vector can be found at https://www.addgene.org/79749/
How to cite: SLK_HUMAN_D0 was a gift from John Chodera & Nicholas Levinson & Markus Seeliger (Addgene plasmid # 79733 ; http://n2t.net/addgene:79733 ; RRID:Addgene_79733)
